>Addgene plasmid #85416 | pGH153_MS2-AIDΔ-Hygro | depositor full sequence | sequence record 164926 | pGH153_MS2-AIDΔ-Hygro sequence 11382 bps
GTCGACGGATCGGGAGATCTCCCGATCCCCTATGGTGCACTCTCAGTACAATCTGCTCTGATGCCGCATA
GTTAAGCCAGTATCTGCTCCCTGCTTGTGTGTTGGAGGTCGCTGAGTAGTGCGCGAGCAAAATTTAAGCT
ACAACAAGGCAAGGCTTGACCGACAATTGCATGAAGAATCTGCTTAGGGTTAGGCGTTTTGCGCTGCTTC
GCGATGTACGGGCCAGATATACGCGTTGACATTGATTATTGACTAGTTATTAATAGTAATCAATTACGGG
GTCATTAGTTCATAGCCCATATATGGAGTTCCGCGTTACATAACTTACGGTAAATGGCCCGCCTGGCTGA
CCGCCCAACGACCCCCGCCCATTGACGTCAATAATGACGTATGTTCCCATAGTAACGCCAATAGGGACTT
TCCATTGACGTCAATGGGTGGAGTATTTACGGTAAACTGCCCACTTGGCAGTACATCAAGTGTATCATAT
GCCAAGTACGCCCCCTATTGACGTCAATGACGGTAAATGGCCCGCCTGGCATTATGCCCAGTACATGACC
TTATGGGACTTTCCTACTTGGCAGTACATCTACGTATTAGTCATCGCTATTACCATGGTGATGCGGTTTT
GGCAGTACATCAATGGGCGTGGATAGCGGTTTGACTCACGGGGATTTCCAAGTCTCCACCCCATTGACGT
CAATGGGAGTTTGTTTTGGCACCAAAATCAACGGGACTTTCCAAAATGTCGTAACAACTCCGCCCCATTG
ACGCAAATGGGCGGTAGGCGTGTACGGTGGGAGGTCTATATAAGCAGCGCGTTTTGCCTGTACTGGGTCT
CTCTGGTTAGACCAGATCTGAGCCTGGGAGCTCTCTGGCTAACTAGGGAACCCACTGCTTAAGCCTCAAT
AAAGCTTGCCTTGAGTGCTTCAAGTAGTGTGTGCCCGTCTGTTGTGTGACTCTGGTAACTAGAGATCCCT
CAGACCCTTTTAGTCAGTGTGGAAAATCTCTAGCAGTGGCGCCCGAACAGGGACTTGAAAGCGAAAGGGA
AACCAGAGGAGCTCTCTCGACGCAGGACTCGGCTTGCTGAAGCGCGCACGGCAAGAGGCGAGGGGCGGCG
ACTGGTGAGTACGCCAAAAATTTTGACTAGCGGAGGCTAGAAGGAGAGAGATGGGTGCGAGAGCGTCAGT
ATTAAGCGGGGGAGAATTAGATCGCGATGGGAAAAAATTCGGTTAAGGCCAGGGGGAAAGAAAAAATATA
AATTAAAACATATAGTATGGGCAAGCAGGGAGCTAGAACGATTCGCAGTTAATCCTGGCCTGTTAGAAAC
ATCAGAAGGCTGTAGACAAATACTGGGACAGCTACAACCATCCCTTCAGACAGGATCAGAAGAACTTAGA
TCATTATATAATACAGTAGCAACCCTCTATTGTGTGCATCAAAGGATAGAGATAAAAGACACCAAGGAAG
CTTTAGACAAGATAGAGGAAGAGCAAAACAAAAGTAAGACCACCGCACAGCAAGCGGCCGCTGATCTTCA
GACCTGGAGGAGGAGATATGAGGGACAATTGGAGAAGTGAATTATATAAATATAAAGTAGTAAAAATTGA
ACCATTAGGAGTAGCACCCACCAAGGCAAAGAGAAGAGTGGTGCAGAGAGAAAAAAGAGCAGTGGGAATA
GGAGCTTTGTTCCTTGGGTTCTTGGGAGCAGCAGGAAGCACTATGGGCGCAGCGTCAATGACGCTGACGG
TACAGGCCAGACAATTATTGTCTGGTATAGTGCAGCAGCAGAACAATTTGCTGAGGGCTATTGAGGCGCA
ACAGCATCTGTTGCAACTCACAGTCTGGGGCATCAAGCAGCTCCAGGCAAGAATCCTGGCTGTGGAAAGA
TACCTAAAGGATCAACAGCTCCTGGGGATTTGGGGTTGCTCTGGAAAACTCATTTGCACCACTGCTGTGC
CTTGGAATGCTAGTTGGAGTAATAAATCTCTGGAACAGATTTGGAATCACACGACCTGGATGGAGTGGGA
CAGAGAAATTAACAATTACACAAGCTTAATACACTCCTTAATTGAAGAATCGCAAAACCAGCAAGAAAAG
AATGAACAAGAATTATTGGAATTAGATAAATGGGCAAGTTTGTGGAATTGGTTTAACATAACAAATTGGC
TGTGGTATATAAAATTATTCATAATGATAGTAGGAGGCTTGGTAGGTTTAAGAATAGTTTTTGCTGTACT
TTCTATAGTGAATAGAGTTAGGCAGGGATATTCACCATTATCGTTTCAGACCCACCTCCCAACCCCGAGG
GGACCCGACAGGCCCGAAGGAATAGAAGAAGAAGGTGGAGAGAGAGACAGAGACAGATCCATTCGATTAG
TGAACGGATCGGCACTGCGTGCGCCAATTCTGCAGACAAATGGCAGTATTCATCCACAATTTTAAAAGAA
AAGGGGGGATTGGGGGGTACAGTGCAGGGGAAAGAATAGTAGACATAATAGCAACAGACATACAAACTAA
AGAATTACAAAAACAAATTACAAAAATTCAAAATTTTCGGGTTTATTACAGGGACAGCAGAGATCCAGTT
TGGTTAATTAGCTAGCTGCAAAGATGGATAAAGTTTTAAACAGAGAGGAATCTTTGCAGCTAATGGACCT
TCTAGGTCTTGAAAGGAGTGGGAATTGGCTCCGGTGCCCGTCAGTGGGCAGAGCGCACATCGCCCACAGT
CCCCGAGAAGTTGGGGGGAGGGGTCGGCAATTGAACCGGTGCCTAGAGAAGGTGGCGCGGGGTAAACTGG
GAAAGTGATGTCGTGTACTGGCTCCGCCTTTTTCCCGAGGGTGGGGGAGAACCGTATATAAGTGCAGTAG
TCGCCGTGAACGTTCTTTTTCGCAACGGGTTTGCCGCCAGAACACAGGTAAGTGCCGTGTGTGGTTCCCG
CGGGCCTGGCCTCTTTACGGGTTATGGCCCTTGCGTGCCTTGAATTACTTCCACCTGGCTGCAGTACGTG
ATTCTTGATCCCGAGCTTCGGGTTGGAAGTGGGTGGGAGAGTTCGAGGCCTTGCGCTTAAGGAGCCCCTT
CGCCTCGTGCTTGAGTTGAGGCCTGGCCTGGGCGCTGGGGCCGCCGCGTGCGAATCTGGTGGCACCTTCG
CGCCTGTCTCGCTGCTTTCGATAAGTCTCTAGCCATTTAAAATTTTTGATGACCTGCTGCGACGCTTTTT
TTCTGGCAAGATAGTCTTGTAAATGCGGGCCAAGATCTGCACACTGGTATTTCGGTTTTTGGGGCCGCGG
GCGGCGACGGGGCCCGTGCGTCCCAGCGCACATGTTCGGCGAGGCGGGGCCTGCGAGCGCGGCCACCGAG
AATCGGACGGGGGTAGTCTCAAGCTGGCCGGCCTGCTCTGGTGCCTGGCCTCGCGCCGCCGTGTATCGCC
CCGCCCTGGGCGGCAAGGCTGGCCCGGTCGGCACCAGTTGCGTGAGCGGAAAGATGGCCGCTTCCCGGCC
CTGCTGCAGGGAGCTCAAAATGGAGGACGCGGCGCTCGGGAGAGCGGGCGGGTGAGTCACCCACACAAAG
GAAAAGGGCCTTTCCGTCCTCAGCCGTCGCTTCATGTGACTCCACGGAGTACCGGGCGCCGTCCAGGCAC
CTCGATTAGTTCTCGAGCTTTTGGAGTACGTCGTCTTTAGGTTGGGGGGAGGGGTTTTATGCGATGGAGT
TTCCCCACACTGAGTGGGTGGAGACTGAAGTTAGGCCAGCTTGGCACTTGATGTAATTCTCCTTGGAATT
TGCCCTTTTTGAGTTTGGATCTTGGTTCATTCTCAAGCCTCAGACAGTGGTTCAAAGTTTTTTTCTTCCA
TTTCAGGTGTCGTGACGTACGGCCACCATGGCTTCAAACTTTACTCAGTTCGTGCTCGTGGACAATGGTG
GGACAGGGGATGTGACAGTGGCTCCTTCTAATTTCGCTAATGGGGTGGCAGAGTGGATCAGCTCCAACTC
ACGGAGCCAGGCCTACAAGGTGACATGCAGCGTCAGGCAGTCTAGTGCCCAGAAGAGAAAGTATACCATC
AAGGTGGAGGTCCCCAAAGTGGCTACCCAGACAGTGGGCGGAGTCGAACTGCCTGTCGCCGCTTGGAGGT
CCTACCTGAACATGGAGCTCACTATCCCAATTTTCGCTACCAATTCTGACTGTGAACTCATCGTGAAGGC
AATGCAGGGGCTCCTCAAAGACGGTAATCCTATCCCTTCCGCCATCGCCGCTAACTCAGGTATCTACAGC
GCTGGAGGAGGTGGAAGCGGAGGAGGAGGAAGCGGAGGAGGAGGTAGCGGACCTAAGAAAAAGAGGAAGG
TGGCGGCCGCTGGATCCATGGACAGCCTCTTGATGAACCGGAGGAAGTTTCTTTACCAATTCAAAAATGT
CCGCTGGGCTAAGGGTCGGCGTGAGACCTACCTGTGCTACGTAGTGAAGAGGCGTGACAGTGCTACATCC
TTTTCACTGGACTTTGGTTATCTTCGCAATAAGAACGGCTGCCACGTGGAATTGCTCTTCCTCCGCTACA
TCTCGGACTGGGACCTAGACCCTGGCCGCTGCTACCGCGTCACCTGGTTCACCTCCTGGAGCCCCTGCTA
CGACTGTGCCCGACATGTGGCCGACTTTCTGCGAGGGAACCCCAACCTCAGTCTGAGGATCTTCACCGCG
CGCCTCTACTTCTGTGAGGACCGCAAGGCTGAGCCCGAGGGGCTGCGGCGGCTGCACCGCGCCGGGGTGC
AAATAGCCATCATGACCTTCAAAGATTATTTTTACTGCTGGAATACTTTTGTAGAAAACCACGAAAGAAC
TTTCAAAGCCTGGGAAGGGCTGCATGAAAATTCAGTTCGTCTCTCCAGACAGCTTCGGCGCATCCTTTTG
CCCCTGTATGAGGTTGATGACTTACGAGACGCATTTCGTACTTGTACAGGCAGTGGAGAGGGCAGAGGAA
GTCTGCTAACATGCGGTGACGTCGAGGAGAATCCTGGCCCAACCATGAAAAAGCCTGAACTCACCGCTAC
CTCTGTCGAGAAGTTTCTGATCGAAAAGTTCGACAGCGTCTCCGACCTGATGCAGCTCTCCGAGGGCGAA
GAATCTCGGGCTTTCAGCTTCGATGTGGGAGGGCGTGGATATGTCCTGCGGGTGAATAGCTGCGCCGATG
GTTTCTACAAAGATCGCTATGTTTATCGGCACTTTGCATCCGCCGCTCTCCCTATTCCCGAAGTGCTTGA
CATTGGGGAGTTCAGCGAGAGCCTGACCTATTGCATCTCCCGCCGTGCACAGGGTGTCACCTTGCAAGAC
CTGCCTGAAACCGAACTGCCCGCTGTTCTCCAGCCCGTCGCCGAGGCCATGGATGCCATCGCTGCCGCCG
ATCTTAGCCAGACCAGCGGGTTCGGCCCATTCGGACCTCAAGGAATCGGTCAATACACTACATGGCGCGA
TTTCATCTGCGCTATTGCTGATCCCCATGTGTATCACTGGCAAACTGTGATGGACGACACCGTCAGTGCC
TCCGTCGCCCAGGCTCTCGATGAGCTGATGCTTTGGGCCGAGGACTGCCCCGAAGTCCGGCACCTCGTGC
ACGCCGATTTCGGCTCCAACAATGTCCTGACCGACAATGGCCGCATAACAGCCGTCATTGACTGGAGCGA
GGCCATGTTCGGGGATTCCCAATACGAGGTCGCCAACATCTTCTTCTGGAGGCCCTGGTTGGCTTGTATG
GAGCAGCAGACCCGCTACTTCGAGCGGAGGCATCCCGAGCTTGCAGGATCTCCTCGGCTCCGGGCTTATA
TGCTCCGCATTGGTCTTGACCAACTCTATCAGAGCTTGGTTGACGGCAATTTCGATGATGCAGCTTGGGC
TCAGGGTCGCTGCGACGCAATCGTCCGGTCCGGAGCCGGGACTGTCGGGCGTACACAAATCGCCCGCAGA
AGCGCTGCCGTCTGGACCGATGGCTGTGTGGAAGTGCTCGCCGATAGTGGAAACAGACGCCCCAGCACTC
GTCCTAGGGCAAAGGATCTGCAGTAATGAGAATTCGATATCAAGCTTATCGGTAATCAACCTCTGGATTA
CAAAATTTGTGAAAGATTGACTGGTATTCTTAACTATGTTGCTCCTTTTACGCTATGTGGATACGCTGCT
TTAATGCCTTTGTATCATGCTATTGCTTCCCGTATGGCTTTCATTTTCTCCTCCTTGTATAAATCCTGGT
TGCTGTCTCTTTATGAGGAGTTGTGGCCCGTTGTCAGGCAACGTGGCGTGGTGTGCACTGTGTTTGCTGA
CGCAACCCCCACTGGTTGGGGCATTGCCACCACCTGTCAGCTCCTTTCCGGGACTTTCGCTTTCCCCCTC
CCTATTGCCACGGCGGAACTCATCGCCGCCTGCCTTGCCCGCTGCTGGACAGGGGCTCGGCTGTTGGGCA
CTGACAATTCCGTGGTGTTGTCGGGGAAATCATCGTCCTTTCCTTGGCTGCTCGCCTGTGTTGCCACCTG
GATTCTGCGCGGGACGTCCTTCTGCTACGTCCCTTCGGCCCTCAATCCAGCGGACCTTCCTTCCCGCGGC
CTGCTGCCGGCTCTGCGGCCTCTTCCGCGTCTTCGCCTTCGCCCTCAGACGAGTCGGATCTCCCTTTGGG
CCGCCTCCCCGCATCGATACCGTCGACCTCGAGACCTAGAAAAACATGGAGCAATCACAAGTAGCAATAC
AGCAGCTACCAATGCTGATTGTGCCTGGCTAGAAGCACAAGAGGAGGAGGAGGTGGGTTTTCCAGTCACA
CCTCAGGTACCTTTAAGACCAATGACTTACAAGGCAGCTGTAGATCTTAGCCACTTTTTAAAAGAAAAGG
GGGGACTGGAAGGGCTAATTCACTCCCAACGAAGACAAGATATCCTTGATCTGTGGATCTACCACACACA
AGGCTACTTCCCTGATTGGCAGAACTACACACCAGGGCCAGGGATCAGATATCCACTGACCTTTGGATGG
TGCTACAAGCTAGTACCAGTTGAGCAAGAGAAGGTAGAAGAAGCCAATGAAGGAGAGAACACCCGCTTGT
TACACCCTGTGAGCCTGCATGGGATGGATGACCCGGAGAGAGAAGTATTAGAGTGGAGGTTTGACAGCCG
CCTAGCATTTCATCACATGGCCCGAGAGCTGCATCCGGACTGTACTGGGTCTCTCTGGTTAGACCAGATC
TGAGCCTGGGAGCTCTCTGGCTAACTAGGGAACCCACTGCTTAAGCCTCAATAAAGCTTGCCTTGAGTGC
TTCAAGTAGTGTGTGCCCGTCTGTTGTGTGACTCTGGTAACTAGAGATCCCTCAGACCCTTTTAGTCAGT
GTGGAAAATCTCTAGCAGGGCCCGTTTAAACCCGCTGATCAGCCTCGACTGTGCCTTCTAGTTGCCAGCC
ATCTGTTGTTTGCCCCTCCCCCGTGCCTTCCTTGACCCTGGAAGGTGCCACTCCCACTGTCCTTTCCTAA
TAAAATGAGGAAATTGCATCGCATTGTCTGAGTAGGTGTCATTCTATTCTGGGGGGTGGGGTGGGGCAGG
ACAGCAAGGGGGAGGATTGGGAAGACAATAGCAGGCATGCTGGGGATGCGGTGGGCTCTATGGCTTCTGA
GGCGGAAAGAACCAGCTGGGGCTCTAGGGGGTATCCCC
[124 nt withheld, positions 7669-7792]
C
[91 nt withheld, positions 7794-7884]
A
[49 nt withheld, positions 7886-7934]
CCTTTGACGTTGGAGTCCACGTTCTTT
[37 nt withheld, positions 7962-7998]
ACCCTATCTCGGTCTATTCTTTTGATTTATAAGGGATTTTGCCGATTTCGGCCTATTGGTTAAAAAATGA
GCTGATTTAACAAAAATTTAACGCGAATTAATTCTGTGGAATGTGTGTCAGTTAGGGTGTGGAAAGTCCC
CAGGCTCCCCAGCAGGCAGAAGTATGCAAAGCATGCATCTCAATTAGTCAGCAACCAGGTGTGGAAAGTC
CCCAGGCTCCCCAGCAGGCAGAAGTATGCAAAGCATGCATCTCAATTAGTCAGCAACCATAGTCCCGCCC
CTAACTCCGCCCATCCCGCCCCTAACTCCGCCCAGTTCCGCCCATTCTCCGCCCCATGGCTGACTAATTT
TTTTTATTTATGCAGAGGCCGAGGCCGCCTCTGCCTCTGAGCTATTCCAGAAGTAGTGAGGAGGCTTTTT
TGGAGGCCTAGGCTTTTGCAAAAAGCTCCCGGGAGCTTGTATATCCATTTTCGGATCTGATCAGCACGTG
TTGACAATTAATCATCGGCATAGTATATCGGCATAGTATAATACGACAAGGTGAGGAACTAAACCATGGC
CAAGTTGACCAGTGCCGTTCCGGTGCTCACCGCGCGCGACGTCGCCGGAGCGGTCGAGTTCTGGACCGAC
CGGCTCGGGTTCTCCCGGGACTTCGTGGAGGACGACTTCGCCGGTGTGGTCCGGGACGACGTGACCCTGT
TCATCAGCGCGGTCCAGGACCAGGTGGTGCCGGACAACACCCTGGCCTGGGTGTGGGTGCGCGGCCTGGA
CGAGCTGTACGCCGAGTGGTCGGAGGTCGTGTCCACGAACTTCCGGGACGCCTCCGGGCCGGCCATGACC
GAGATCGGCGAGCAGCCGTGGGGGCGGGAGTTCGCCCTGCGCGACCCGGCCGGCAACTGCGTGCACTTCG
TGGCCGAGGAGCAGGACTGACACGTGCTACGAGATTTCGATTCCACCGCCGCCTTCTATGAAAGGTTGGG
CTTCGGAATCGTTTTCCGGGACGCCGGCTGGATGATCCTCCAGCGCGGGGATCTCATGCTGGAGTTCTTC
GCCCACCCCAACTTGTTTATTGCAGCTTATAATGGTTACAAATAAAGCAATAGCATCACAAATTTCACAA
ATAAAGCATTTTTTTCACTGCATTCTAGTTGTGGTTTGTCCAAACTCATCAATGTATCTTATCATGTCTG
TATACCGTCGACCTCTAGCTAGAGCTTGGCGTAATCATGGTCATAGCTGTTTCCTGTGTGAAATTGTTAT
CCGCTCACAATTCCACACAACATACGAGCCGGAAGCATAAAGTGTAAAGCCTGGGGTGCCTAATGAGTGA
GCTAACTCACATTAATTGCGTTGCGCTCACTGCCCGCTTTCCAGTCGGGAAACCTGTCGTGCCAGCTGCA
TTAATGAATCGGCCAACGCGCGGGGAGAGGCGGTTTGCGTATTGGGCGCTCTTCCGCTTCCTCGCTCACT
GACTCGCTGCGCTCGGTCGTTCGGCTGCGGCGAGCGGTATCAGCTCACTCAAAGGCGGTAATACGGTTAT
CCACAGAATCAGGGGATAACGCAGGAAAGAACATGTGAGCAAAAGGCCAGCAAAAGGCCAGGAACCGTAA
AAAGGCCGCGTTGCTGGCGTTTTTCCATAGGCTCCGCCCCCCTGACGAGCATCACAAAAATCGACGCTCA
AGTCAGAGGTGGCGAAACCCGACAGGACTATAAAGATACCAGGCGTTTCCCCCTGGAAGCTCCCTCGTGC
GCTCTCCTGTTCCGACCCTGCCGCTTACCGGATACCTGTCCGCCTTTCTCCCTTCGGGAAGCGTGGCGCT
TTCTCATAGCTCACGCTGTAGGTATCTCAGTTCGGTGTAGGTCGTTCGCTCCAAGCTGGGCTGTGTGCAC
GAACCCCCCGTTCAGCCCGACCGCTGCGCCTTATCCGGTAACTATCGTCTTGAGTCCAACCCGGTAAGAC
ACGACTTATCGCCACTGGCAGCAGCCACTGGTAACAGGATTAGCAGAGCGAGGTATGTAGGCGGTGCTAC
AGAGTTCTTGAAGTGGTGGCCTAACTACGGCTACACTAGAAGAACAGTATTTGGTATCTGCGCTCTGCTG
AAGCCAGTTACCTTCGGAAAAAGAGTTGGTAGCTCTTGATCCGGCAAACAAACCACCGCTGGTAGCGGTG
GTTTTTTTGTTTGCAAGCAGCAGATTACGCGCAGAAAAAAAGGATCTCAAGAAGATCCTTTGATCTTTTC
TACGGGGTCTGACGCTCAGTGGAACGAAAACTCACGTTAAGGGATTTTGGTCATGAGATTATCAAAAAGG
ATCTTCACCTAGATCCTTTTAAATTAAAAATGAAGTTTTAAATCAATCTAAAGTATATATGAGTAAACTT
GGTCTGACAGTTACCAATGCTTAATCAGTGAGGCACCTATCTCAGCGATCTGTCTATTTCGTTCATCCAT
AGTTGCCTGACTCCCCGTCGTGTAGATAACTACGATACGGGAGGGCTTACCATCTGGCCCCAGTGCTGCA
ATGATACCGCGAGACCCACGCTCACCGGCTCCAGATTTATCAGCAATAAACCAGCCAGCCGGAAGGGCCG
AGCGCAGAAGTGGTCCTGCAACTTTATCCGCCTCCATCCAGTCTATTAATTGTTGCCGGGAAGCTAGAGT
AAGTAGTTCGCCAGTTAATAGTTTGCGCAACGTTGTTGCCATTGCTACAGGCATCGTGGTGTCACGCTCG
TCGTTTGGTATGGCTTCATTCAGCTCCGGTTCCCAACGATCAAGGCGAGTTACATGATCCCCCATGTTGT
GCAAAAAAGCGGTTAGCTCCTTCGGTCCTCCGATCGTTGTCAGAAGTAAGTTGGCCGCAGTGTTATCACT
CATGGTTATGGCAGCACTGCATAATTCTCTTACTGTCATGCCATCCGTAAGATGCTTTTCTGTGACTGGT
GAGTACTCAACCAAGTCATTCTGAGAATAGTGTATGCGGCGACCGAGTTGCTCTTGCCCGGCGTCAATAC
GGGATAATACCGCGCCACATAGCAGAACTTTAAAAGTGCTCATCATTGGAAAACGTTCTTCGGGGCGAAA
ACTCTCAAGGATCTTACCGCTGTTGAGATCCAGTTCGATGTAACCCACTCGTGCACCCAACTGATCTTCA
GCATCTTTTACTTTCACCAGCGTTTCTGGGTGAGCAAAAACAGGAAGGCAAAATGCCGCAAAAAAGGGAA
TAAGGGCGACACGGAAATGTTGAATACTCATACTCTTCCTTTTTCAATATTATTGAAGCATTTATCAGGG
TTATTGTCTCATGAGCGGATACATATTTGAATGTATTTAGAAAAATAAACAAATAGGGGTTCCGCGCACA
TTTCCCCGAAAAGTGCCACCTGAC
Features (pLannotate 1.2.2; 33 found; start..end, strand, type, name):
     31..83      -  misc_feature   bom (fragment): basis of mobility region from pBR322
    238..617     +  enhancer       CMV enhancer: human cytomegalovirus immediate early enhancer
    618..817     +  promoter       CMV promoter: human cytomegalovirus (CMV) immediate early promoter
    835..1015    +  LTR            5' LTR (truncated): truncated 5' long terminal repeat (LTR) from HIV-1
   1062..1187    +  misc_feature   HIV-1 Ψ: packaging signal of human immunodeficiency virus type 1
   1171..1534    +  CDS            HIV-1 gag (fragment): gag protein from human immunodeficiency virus 1; gag
   1680..1913    +  misc_feature   RRE: The Rev response element (RRE) of HIV-1 allows for Rev-dependent mRNA export from the nucleus to the cytoplasm.
   2290..2390    +  CDS            Rev (fragment): human immunodeficiency virus 1 (HIV-1) Rev protein; rev; enhances nuclear export of unspliced and incompletely spliced viral mRNAs
   2440..2557    +  misc_feature   cPPT/CTS: central polypurine tract and central termination sequence of HIV-1
   2614..2680    +  CDS            small t antigen (fragment): SV40 (simian virus 40) small t antigen
   2687..3865    +  promoter       EF-1α promoter: strong constitutive promoter for human elongation factor EF-1α
   3878..4267    +  CDS            CAPSD_BPMS2: Experimental evidence at protein level: Swiss-Prot protein existence level 1. Acts as a translational repressor of viral replicase synthesis late in infection. This latter function is the result of capsid protein interaction with an RNA hairpin which contains the replicase ribosome-binding site. From Escherichia phage MS2 (Bacteriophage MS2).
   4358..4943    +  CDS            AID (fragment): human activation-induced cytidine deaminase (Dickerson et al., 2003); AICDA
   5015..6036    +  CDS            HygR (fragment): hygromycin B phosphotransferase confers resistance to hygromycin
   6050..6071    +  misc_feature   MCS (fragment): pBluescript multiple cloning site
   6074..6662    +  misc_feature   WPRE: woodchuck hepatitis virus posttranscriptional regulatory element
   6599..7180    +  CDS            nef (fragment): NEF_HV1H2 - Experimental evidence at protein level: Swiss-Prot protein existence level 1. Extracellular Nef protein targets CD4(+) T-lymphocytes for apoptosis by interacting with CXCR4 surface receptors. From Human immunodeficiency virus type 1 group M subtype B (isolate HXB2) (HIV-1).
   7187..7367    +  LTR            5' LTR (truncated): truncated 5' long terminal repeat (LTR) from HIV-1
   7399..7623    +  polyA_signal   bGH poly(A) signal: bovine growth hormone polyadenylation signal
   7627..7648    +  promoter       SV40 promoter (fragment): SV40 enhancer and early promoter
   7669..8097    +  rep_origin     f1 ori (sequence partly withheld): f1 bacteriophage origin of replication; arrow indicates direction of (+) strand synthesis
   8111..8440    +  promoter       SV40 promoter: SV40 enhancer and early promoter
   8488..8535    +  promoter       EM7 promoter: synthetic bacterial promoter&nbsp
   8554..8928    +  CDS            BleoR: antibiotic-binding protein; Sh ble from Streptoalloteichus hindustanus; confers resistance to bleomycin, phleomycin, and Zeocin™
   8938..9063    +  CDS            ble (fragment): BLE_KLEPN - Experimental evidence at protein level: Swiss-Prot protein existence level 1. Binding protein with a strong affinity to the bleomycin family of antibiotics. Binds to CL990; an antimitotic-antibiotic compound. From Klebsiella pneumoniae.
   9058..9179    +  polyA_signal   SV40 poly(A) signal: SV40 polyadenylation signal
   9250..9272    -  protein_bind   lac operator (fragment): The lac repressor binds to the lac operator to inhibit transcription in E. coli. This inhibition can be relieved by adding lactose or isopropyl-β-D-thiogalactopyranoside (IPTG). lac repressor encoded by lacI
   9276..9306    -  promoter       lac promoter: promoter for the E. coli lac operon
   9321..9342    -  protein_bind   CAP binding site: CAP binding activates transcription in the presence of cAMP. E. coli catabolite activator protein
   9355..9447    -  CDS            lacI (fragment): lac repressor; lacI; The lac repressor binds to the lac operator to inhibit transcription in E. coli. This inhibition can be relieved by adding lactose or isopropyl-β-D-thiogalactopyranoside (IPTG).
   9630..10218   -  rep_origin     ori: high-copy-number ColE1/pMB1/pBR322/pUC origin of replication
  10389..11249   -  CDS            AmpR: β-lactamase; bla; confers resistance to ampicillin, carbenicillin, and related antibiotics
  11250..11354   -  promoter       AmpR promoter: bla
