[The description below was written by a language model from this plasmid's Addgene catalogue record and pLannotate feature annotations shown in this document.]
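Description:
pGH153_MS2-AIDΔ-Hygro is an 11.4 kb lentiviral transfer plasmid for mammalian expression of a fusion between the bacteriophage MS2 coat protein and a truncated form of human activation-induced cytidine deaminase (AIDΔ). It was made from an earlier MS2-p65-HSF1 lentiviral vector by replacing the p65-HSF1 activator module with AIDΔ. In bacteria it is maintained through a high-copy ColE1/pUC-type origin and selected with ampicillin via the β-lactamase gene. An f1 origin is also present, along with an SV40/EM7-driven bleomycin/Zeocin resistance cassette that lies outside the LTRs and so is not part of the packaged genome.

The viral portion has a CMV enhancer/promoter fused to a truncated HIV-1 5' LTR to drive genomic RNA production in packaging cells, followed by the Ψ packaging signal, RRE for Rev-dependent export, and the cPPT/CTS. The annotation tool also labels the downstream LTR as a truncated 5' LTR, and a bGH polyadenylation signal follows it. Between the LTRs, the EF-1α promoter drives the MS2 coat protein coding sequence, then the AID fragment, then hygromycin B phosphotransferase, with a WPRE downstream to enhance transcript expression. No separate promoter is annotated for the hygromycin gene, suggesting co-expression from the same transcript, but the table does not annotate the element linking the two.

The MS2 coat protein binds its cognate RNA hairpin, so the fusion can be recruited to guide RNAs carrying MS2 hairpins. According to the associated publication title, this supports dCas9-targeted somatic hypermutation for directed evolution in mammalian cells. Hygromycin selects for transduced cells.
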