Addgene plasmid #85416: pGH153_MS2-AIDΔ-Hygro
Purpose: lentiviral expression vector for MS2-AIDΔ fusion protein with hygromycin B selectable marker
Depositing lab: Michael Bassik. Depositing organization: Stanford University. Publication: Directed evolution using dCas9-targeted somatic hypermutation in mammalian cells. Hess GT, Fresard L, Han K, Lee CH, Li A, Cimprich KA, Montgomery SB, Bassik MC. Nat Methods. 2016 Oct 31. doi: 10.1038/nmeth.4038. PubMed 27798611.
Backbone
  Vector backbone: Addgene #61426
  Modifications to backbone: replaced p65-HSF1 with AIDΔ
  Vector type: Mammalian Expression, Lentiviral, CRISPR
  Selectable markers: Hygromycin
Growth in bacteria
  Bacterial resistance: Ampicillin, 100 μg/mL
  Growth temperature: 37°C
  Growth strain: NEB Stable
  Copy number: Unknown
Gene/Insert
  Gene/Insert name: MS2-AIDΔ and Hygromycin resistance
Resource information
  A portion of this plasmid was derived from a plasmid made by: original addgene plasmid #61426 was modified by replacing p65-HSF1 with AIDΔ
Terms and licenses: Academic/Nonprofit Terms; Industry Terms: Not Available to Industry
How to cite: pGH153_MS2-AIDΔ-Hygro was a gift from Michael Bassik (Addgene plasmid # 85416 ; http://n2t.net/addgene:85416 ; RRID:Addgene_85416)
