>Addgene plasmid #85416 | pGH153_MS2-AIDΔ-Hygro | addgene partial sequence | sequence record 167760 | EF1a-F 5'-TCAAGCCTCAGACAGTGGTTC-3'
TGTCGTGACGTACGGCCACCATGGCTTCAAACTTTACTCAGTTCGTGCTCGTGGACAATGGTGGGACAGG
GGATGTGACAGTGGCTCCTTCTAATTTCGCTAATGGGGTGGCAGAGTGGATCAGCTCCAACTCACGGAGC
CAGGCCTACAAGGTGACATGCAGCGTCAGGCAGTCTAGTGCCCAGAAGAGAAAGTATACCATCAAGGTGG
AGGTCCCCAAAGTGGCTACCCAGACAGTGGGCGGAGTCGAACTGCCTGTCGCCGCTTGGAGGTCCTACCT
GAACATGGAGCTCACTATCCCAATTTTCGCTACCAATTCTGACTGTGAACTCATCGTGAAGGCAATGCAG
GGGCTCCTCAAAGACGGTAATCCTATCCCTTCCGCCATCGCCGCTAACTCAGGTATCTACAGCGCTGGAG
GAGGTGGAAGCGGAGGAGGAGGAAGCGGAGGAGGAGGTAGCGGACCTAAGAAAAAGAGGAAGGTGGCGGC
CGCTGGATCCATGGACAGCCTCTTGATGAACCGGAGGAAGTTTCTTTACCAATTCAAAAATGTCCGCTGG
GCTAAGGGTCGGCGTGAGACCTACCTGTGCTACGTAGTGAAGAGGCGTGACAGTGCTACATCCTTTTCAC
TGGACTTTGGTTATCTTCGCAATAAGAACGGCTGCCACGTGGAATTGCTCTTCCTCCGCTACATCTCGGA
CTGGGACCTAGACCCTGGCCGCTGCTACCGCGTCACCTGGTTCACCTCCTGGAGCCCCTGCTACGACTGT
GCCCGACATGTGGCCGACTTTCTGCGAGGGAACCCCAACCTCAGTCTGAGGATCTTCACCGCGCGCCTCT
ACTTCTGTGAGGACCGCAAGGCTGAGCCCGAGGGGCTGCGGCGGCTGCACCGCGCCGGGGTGCAA
