>Addgene plasmid #85416 | pGH153_MS2-AIDΔ-Hygro | addgene partial sequence | sequence record 167761 | hAID-F 5'-CAAAAATGTCCGCTGGGCTA-3'
AGAGGCGTGACAGTGCTACATCCTTTTCACTGGACTTTGGTTATCTTCGCAATAAGAACGGCTGCCACGT
GGAATTGCTCTTCCTCCGCTACATCTCGGACTGGGACCTAGACCCTGGCCGCTGCTACCGCGTCACCTGG
TTCACCTCCTGGAGCCCCTGCTACGACTGTGCCCGACATGTGGCCGACTTTCTGCGAGGGAACCCCAACC
TCAGTCTGAGGATCTTCACCGCGCGCCTCTACTTCTGTGAGGACCGCAAGGCTGAGCCCGAGGGGCTGCG
GCGGCTGCACCGCGCCGGGGTGCAAATAGCCATCATGACCTTCAAAGATTATTTTTACTGCTGGAATACT
TTTGTAGAAAACCACGAAAGAACTTTCAAAGCCTGGGAAGGGCTGCATGAAAATTCAGTTCGTCTCTCCA
GACAGCTTCGGCGCATCCTTTTGCCCCTGTATGAGGTTGATGACTTACGAGACGCATTTCGTACTTGTAC
AGGCAGTGGAGAGGGCAGAGGAAGTCTGCTAACATGCGGTGACGTCGAGGAGAATCCTGGCCCAACCATG
AAAAAGCCTGAACTCACCGCTACCTCTGTCGAGAAGTTTCTGATCGAAAAGTTCGACAGCGTCTCCGACC
TGATGCAGCTCTCCGAGGGCGAAGAATCTCGGGCTTTCAGCTTCGATGTGGGAGGGCGTGGATATGTCCT
GCGGGTGAATAGCTGCGCCGATGGTTTCTACAAAGATCGCTATGTTTATCGGCACTTTGCATCCGCCGCT
CTCCCTATTCCCGAAGTGCTTGACATTGGGGAGTTCAGCGAGAGCCTGACCTATTGCATCTCC
